Addgene plasmid #148677: pnYC-NpM-HsNot10_25-331_AF
Purpose: Bacterial Expression of HsNot10_25-331
Depositing lab: Elisa Izaurralde. Depositing organization: Max Planck Institute for Developmental Biology.
Backbone
  Vector backbone: Unknown
  Vector type: Bacterial Expression
Growth in bacteria
  Bacterial resistance: Chloramphenicol, 25 μg/mL
  Growth temperature: 37°C
  Growth strain: DH5alpha
  Copy number: Low Copy
Gene/Insert
  Gene/Insert name: HsNot10_25-331 (alt name: CNOT10 cloned from Kazusa clone: on15275)
  Species: H. sapiens (human)
  Entrez Gene: CNOT10 (a.k.a. FLJ12890, FLJ13165, DKFZp434K115)
  Cloning method: Unknown
Terms and licenses: Academic/Nonprofit Terms; Industry Terms: Not Available to Industry
Depositor comments: sequence given by NCBI: NM_015442.1. Plasmids from this collection were made available to the research community and donated after the lab closed. Please note that the sequence provided by the depositing laboratory may be theoretical/predicted or based on Sanger sequencing results. There may be discrepancies between sequencing results obtained by Addgene and the depositor sequence. If an Addgene verified sequence is not available, please contact before placing your order to request that our lab fully sequence the plasmid.
How to cite: pnYC-NpM-HsNot10_25-331_AF was a gift from Elisa Izaurralde (Addgene plasmid # 148677 ; http://n2t.net/addgene:148677 ; RRID:Addgene_148677)
