[The description below was written by a language model from this plasmid's Addgene catalogue record and pLannotate feature annotations shown in this document.]
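Description:
pnYC-NpM-HsNot10_25-331_AF is a 6.4 kb bacterial expression plasmid for producing a fragment of human CNOT10 (residues 25–331, as the name indicates) in E. coli. The catalogue lists the backbone as unknown, but the annotated features show a p15A origin of replication, a chloramphenicol acetyltransferase gene driven by its own cat promoter, and several disrupted remnants of a tetracycline resistance gene with its tet promoter. This layout suggests a pACYC-type vector in which the expression cassette interrupts the tet gene, so the TcR fragments are not expected to be functional. Selection is with chloramphenicol, and the plasmid is recorded as low copy. Because p15A is compatible with ColE1-type origins, such a plasmid can be maintained alongside a second expression vector, which would allow co-expression of binding partners, although the record does not state this use.

The expression cassette consists of a T7 promoter followed by a lac operator, so transcription depends on T7 RNA polymerase and is inducible with IPTG. A phage T7 gene 10 ribosome binding site follows, and the cassette ends with a T7 terminator. The open reading frame begins with a cytosolic maltose-binding protein lacking its signal sequence, fused at the N-terminus of the CNOT10 fragment, where it serves as a solubility and affinity-purification tag. A short match to a T7 gene 10B-derived element lies just upstream of the terminator and is probably vector sequence rather than a deliberate tag. CNOT10 is a component of the CCR4-NOT deadenylase complex, and the construct is suited to recombinant production of this N-terminal region for biochemical or structural work. The depositor notes that the sequence may be theoretical rather than fully verified.
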