Features (pLannotate 1.2.2; 18 found; start..end, strand, type, name):
    739..834     -  CDS            resD (fragment): REDF_ECOLI - Also known as D. Protein inferred from homology: Swiss-Prot protein existence level 3. Acts as a repressor of transcription and as a site-specific resolvase that cleaves at the RfsF site. From Escherichia coli (strain K12).
    824..881     +  CDS            TcR (fragment): tetracycline efflux protein; tet; confers resistance to tetracycline
    878..971     -  CDS            TcR (fragment): tetracycline efflux protein; tet; confers resistance to tetracycline
   1475..2375    -  CDS            TcR (fragment): tetracycline efflux protein; tet; confers resistance to tetracycline
   2402..2420    +  promoter       T7 promoter: promoter for bacteriophage T7 RNA polymerase
   2421..2445    +  protein_bind   lac operator: The lac repressor binds to the lac operator to inhibit transcription in E. coli. This inhibition can be relieved by adding lactose or isopropyl-β-D-thiogalactopyranoside (IPTG). lac repressor encoded by lacI
   2460..2482    +  RBS            RBS: efficient ribosome binding site from bacteriophage T7 gene 10 (Olins and Rangwala, 1989)
   2493..3589    +  CDS            MBP (fragment): maltose binding protein from E. coli; malE (mutated); This version of the gene does not encode a signal sequence, so MBP will remain in the cytosol.
   3569..4570    +  CDS            CNOT10 (fragment): CNO10_HUMAN - Experimental evidence at protein level: Swiss-Prot protein existence level 1. Component of the CCR4-NOT complex which is one of the major cellular mRNA deadenylases and is linked to various cellular processes including bulk mRNA degradation, miRNA-mediated repression, translational repression during translational initiation and general transcription regulation. Additional complex functions may be a consequence of its influence on mRNA expression. Is not required for association of CNOT7 to the CCR4-NOT complex. From Homo sapiens (Human).
   4602..4651    +  CDS            SET1 (fragment): solubility-enhancement tag derived from T7 phage gene 10B
   4659..4706    +  terminator     T7 terminator: transcription terminator for bacteriophage T7 RNA polymerase
   4729..4833    -  CDS            TcR (fragment): tetracycline efflux protein; tet; confers resistance to tetracycline
   4881..4909    -  promoter       tet promoter: E. coli promoter for tetracycline efflux protein gene
   5021..5566    +  rep_origin     p15A ori: Plasmids containing the medium-copy-number p15A origin of replication can be propagated in E. coli cells that contain a second plasmid with the ColE1 origin.
   5654..5709    +  rep_origin     RSF ori (fragment): Plasmids containing the RSF 1030 origin of replication can be propagated in E. coli cells that contain additional plasmids with compatible origins.
   5828..5971    -  mobile_element IS1 (fragment): prokaryotic transposable element IS1
   6092..6194    +  promoter       cat promoter: promoter of the E. coli cat gene encoding chloramphenicol acetyltransferase
   6195..441     +  CDS            CmR (across the origin): chloramphenicol acetyltransferase; cat; confers resistance to chloramphenicol
>Addgene plasmid #148677 | pnYC-NpM-HsNot10_25-331_AF | depositor full sequence | sequence record 291125 | Full Sequence
GGTATGGCAATGAAAGACGGTGAGCTGGTGATATGGGATAGTGTTCACCCTTGTTACACCGTTTTCCATG
AGCAAACTGAAACGTTTTCATCGCTCTGGAGTGAATACCACGACGATTTCCGGCAGTTTCTACACATATA
TTCGCAAGATGTGGCGTGTTACGGTGAAAACCTGGCCTATTTCCCTAAAGGGTTTATTGAGAATATGTTT
TTCGTCTCAGCCAATCCCTGGGTGAGTTTCACCAGTTTTGATTTAAACGTGGCCAATATGGACAACTTCT
TCGCCCCCGTTTTCACCATGGGCAAATATTATACGCAAGGCGACAAGGTGCTGATGCCGCTGGCGATTCA
GGTTCATCATGCCGTCTGTGATGGCTTCCATGTCGGCAGAATGCTTAATGAATTACAACAGTACTGCGAT
GAGTGGCAGGGCGGGGCGTAATTTTTTTAAGGCAGTTATTGGTGCCCTTAAACGCCTGGTGCTACGCCTG
AATAAGTGATAATAAGCGGATGAATGGCAGAAATTCGAAAGCAAATTCGACCCGGTCGTCGGTTCAGGGC
AGGGTCGTTAAATAGCCGCTTATGTCTATTGCTGGTTTACCGGTTTATTGACTACCGGAAGCAGTGTGAC
CGTGTGCTTCTCAAATGCCTGAGGCCAGTTTGCTCAGGCTCTCCCCGTGGAGGTAATAATTGACGATATG
ATCATTTATTCTGCCTCCCAGAGCCTGATAAAAACGGTTAGCGCTTCGTTAATACAGATGTAGGTGTTCC
ACAGGGTAGCCAGCAGCATCCTGCGATGCAGATCCGGAACATAATGGTGCAGGGCGCTTGTTTCGGCGTG
GGTATGGTGGCAGGCCCCGTGGCCGGGGGACTGTTGGGCGCTGCCGGCACCTGTCCTACGAGTTGCATGA
TAAAGAAGACAGTCATAAGTGCGGCGACGATAGTCATGCCCCGCGCCCACCGGAAGGAGCTACCGGACAG
CGGTGCGGACTGTTGTAACTCAGAATAAGAAATGAGGCCGCTCATGGCGTTGACTCTCAGTCATAGTATC
GTGGTATCACCGGTTGGTTCCACTCTCTGTTGCGGGCAACTTCAGCAGCACGTAGGGGACTTCCGCGTTT
CCAGACTTTACGAAACACGGAAACCGAAGACCATTCATGTTGTTGCTCAGGTCGCAGACGTTTTGCAGCA
GCAGTCGCTTCACGTTCGCTCGCGTATCGGTGATTCATTCTGCTAACCAGTAAGGCAACCCCGCCAGCCT
AGCCGGGTCCTCAACGACAGGAGCACGATCATGCGCACCCGTGGCCAGGACCCAACGCTGCCCGAGATGC
GCCGCGTGCGGCTGCTGGAGATGGCGGACGCGATGGATATGTTCTGCCAAGGGTTGGTTTGCGCATTCAC
AGTTCTCCGCAAGAATTGATTGGCTCCAATTCTTGGAGTGGTGAATCCGTTAGCGAGGTGCCGCCGGCTT
CCATTCAGGTCGAGGTGGCCCGGCTCCATGCACCGCGACGCAACGCGGGGAGGCAGACAAGGTATAGGGC
GGCGCCTACAATCCATGCCAACCCGTTCCATGTGCTCGCCGAGGCGGCATAAATCGCCGTGACGATCAGC
GGTCCAGTGATCGAAGTTAGGCTGGTAAGAGCCGCGAGCGATCCTTGAAGCTGTCCCTGATGGTCGTCAT
CTACCTGCCTGGACAGCATGGCCTGCAACGCGGGCATCCCGATGCCGCCGGAAGCGAGAAGAATCATAAT
GGGGAAGGCCATCCAGCCTCGCGTCGCGAACGCCAGCAAGACGTAGCCCAGCGCGTCGGCCGCCATGCCG
GCGATAATGGCCTGCTTCTCGCCGAAACGTTTGGTGGCGGGACCAGTGACGAAGGCTTGAGCGAGGGCGT
GCAAGATTCCGAATACCGCAAGCGACAGGCCGATCATCGTCGCGCTCCAGCGAAAGCGGTCCTCGCCGAA
AATGACCCAGAGCGCTGCCGGCACCTGTCCTACGAGTTGCATGATAAAGAAGACAGTCATAAGTGCGGCG
ACGATAGTCATGCCCCGCGCCCACCGGAAGGAGCTGACTGGGTTGAAGGCTCTCAAGGGCATCGGTCGAC
GCTCTCCCTTATGCGACTCCTGCATTAGGAAGCAGCCCAGTAGTAGGTTGAGGCCGTTGAGCACCGCCGC
CGCAAGGAATGGTGCATGCAAGGAGATGGCGCCCAACAGTCCCCCGGCCACGGGGCCTGCCACCATACCC
ACGCCGAAACAAGCGCTCATGAGCCCGAAGTGGCGAGCCCGATCTTCCCCATCGGTGATGTCGGCGATAT
AGGCGCCAGCAACCGCACCTGTGGCGCCGGTGATGCCGGCCACGATGCGTCCGGCGTAGAGGATCAGACT
AAGATCTCGATCCCGCGAAATTAATACGACTCACTATAGGGGAATTGTGAGCGGATAACAATTCCCCACT
AGTAATAATTTTGTTTAACTTTAAGAAGGAGATATACCATGGAAACTGAAGAAGGTAAACTGGTAATCTG
GATTAACGGCGATAAAGGCTATAACGGTCTCGCTGAAGTCGGTAAGAAATTCGAGAAAGATACCGGAATT
AAAGTCACCGTTGAGCATCCGGATAAACTGGAAGAGAAATTCCCACAGGTTGCGGCAACTGGCGATGGCC
CTGACATTATCTTCTGGGCACACGACCGCTTTGGTGGCTACGCTCAATCTGGCCTGTTGGCTGAAATCAC
CCCGGACAAAGCGTTCCAGGACAAGCTGTATCCGTTTACCTGGGATGCCGTACGTTACAACGGCAAGCTG
ATTGCTTACCCGATCGCTGTTGAAGCGTTATCGCTGATTTATAACAAAGACCTGCTGCCGAACCCGCCAA
AAACCTGGGAAGAGATCCCGGCGCTGGATAAAGAACTGAAAGCGAAAGGTAAGAGCGCCCTGATGTTCAA
CCTGCAAGAACCGTACTTCACCTGGCCGCTGATTGCTGCTGACGGGGGTTATGCGTTCAAGTATGAAAAC
GGCAAGTACGACATTAAAGACGTGGGCGTGGATAACGCTGGCGCGAAAGCGGGTCTGACCTTCCTGGTTG
ACCTGATTAAAAACAAACACATGAATGCAGACACCGATTACTCCATCGCAGAAGCTGCCTTTAATAAAGG
CGAAACAGCGATGACCATCAACGGCCCGTGGGCATGGTCCAACATCGACACCAGCAAAGTGAATTATGGT
GTAACGGTACTGCCGACCTTCAAGGGTCAACCATCCAAACCGTTCGTTGGCGTGCTGAGCGCAGGTATTA
ACGCCGCCAGTCCGAACAAAGAGCTGGCAAAAGAGTTCCTCGAAAACTATCTGCTGACTGATGAAGGTCT
GGAAGCGGTTAATAAAGACAAACCGCTGGGTGCCGTAGCGCTGAAGTCTTACGAGGAAGAGTTGGCGAAA
GATCCACGTATTGCCGCCACGATGGAAAACGCCCAGAAAGGTGAAATCATGCCGAACATCCCGCAGATGT
CCGCTTTCTGGTATGCCGTGCGTACTGCGGTGATCAACGCCGCCAGCGGTCGTCAGACTGTCGATGAAGC
CCTTAAAGACGCGCAGACTGGTACCGGCAGCGGCCTGGAAGTTCTGTTCCAGGGGCCCCATATGCTCGAG
GATCAAGAGAAGGAGTTATCCACCAATGCTTTCCAAGCTTTCACATCTGGAAATTATGATGCCTGTCTAC
AACACCTTGCCTGTCTACAAGATATAAACAAAGATGATTATAAAATAATTTTGAATACAGCAGTAGCTGA
GTTTTTTAAAAGTAACCAAACAACAACAGATAATTTGAGACAAACACTTAACCAGCTGAAGAATCAGGTC
CACTCAGCTGTTGAAGAAATGGATGGATTAGATGATGTTGAAAACAGCATGTTGTACTATAATCAAGCAG
TCATTCTTTATCATCTGCGGCAGTATACAGAAGCCATATCAGTTGGTGAAAAACTTTATCAGTTCATAGA
GCCTTTTGAAGAAAAATTTGCCCAAGCAGTGTGTTTTTTGCTTGTAGACCTGTATATATTAACCTACCAA
GCTGAGAAAGCTTTGCATCTTCTTGCTGTCCTAGAAAAAATGATTTCACAGGGTAACAATAACAAAAATG
GAAAGAATGAGACTGGTAATAACAACAACAAAGATGGATCTAATCATAAAGCTGAAAGTGGAGCTCTAAT
AGAAGCTGCAAAATCAAAGATACATCAGTACAAAGTACGAGCTTATATCCAAATGAAGTCTCTGAAAGCA
TGTAAAAGGGAAATCAAGTCAGTCATGAATACAGCTGGAAATTCCGCACCCTCTCTCTTTCTTAAAAGCA
ATTTTGAGTACTTAAGAGGTAATTATCGAAAAGCCGTGAAGCTATTAAATAGTTCAAACATTGCTGAGCA
TCCAGGATTCATGAAAACAGGTGAATGCTTGAGATGCATGTTCTGGAATAACCTTGGTTGCATCCATTTT
GCCATGAGCAAGCACAATTTGGGAATATTCTACTTTAAAAAGGCTCTGCAAGAGAATGACAATGTCTGTG
CACAGCTCAGTTAAGGATCCTAATAGTCTAGAGCTAGCCCTAGGAGATCCGGCTGCTAACAAAGCCCGAA
AGGAAGCTGAGTTGGCTGCTGCCACCGCTGAGCAATAACTAGCATAACCCCTTGGGGCCTCTAAACGGGT
CTTGAGGGGTTTTTTGCTGAAAGGAGGAACTATATCCGGATATCCCGCAAGAGGCCCGGCAGTACCGGCA
TAACCAAGCCTATGCCTACAGCATCCAGGGTGACGGTGCCGAGGATGACGATGAGCGCATTGTTAGATTT
CATACACGGTGCCTGACTGCGTTAGCAATTTAACTGTGATAAACTACCGCATTAAAGCTTATCGATGATA
AGCTGTCAAACATGAGAATTACAACTTATATCGTATGGGGCTGACTTCAGGTGCTACATTTGAAGAGATA
AATTGCACTGAAATCAAGAAATATTTTATCTGATTAATAAGATGATCTTCTTGAGATCGTTTTGGTCTGC
GCGTAATCTCTTGCTCTGAAAACGAAAAAACCGCCTTGCAGGGCGGTTTTTCGAAGGTTCTCTGAGCTAC
CAACTCTTTGAACCGAGGTAACTGGCTTGGAGGAGCGCAGTCACCAAAACTTGTCCTTTCAGTTTAGCCT
TAACCGGCGCATGACTTCAAGACTAACTCCTCTAAATCAATTACCAGTGGCTGCTGCCAGTGGTGCTTTT
GCATGTCTTTCCGGGTTGGACTCAAGACGATAGTTACCGGATAAGGCGCAGCGGTCGGACTGAACGGGGG
GTTCGTGCATACAGTCCAGCTTGGAGCGAACTGCCTACCCGGAACTGAGTGTCAGGCGTGGAATGAGACA
AACGCGGCCATAACAGCGGAATGACACCGGTAAACCGAAAGGCAGGAACAGGAGAGCGCACGAGGGAGCC
GCCAGGGGGAAACGCCTGGTATCTTTATAGTCCTGTCGGGTTTCGCCACCACTGATTTGAGCGTCAGATT
TCGTGATGCTTGTCAGGGGGGCGGAGCCTATGGAAAAACGGCTTTGCCGCGGCCCTCTCACTTCCCTGTT
AAGTATCTTCCTGGCATCTTCCAGGAAATCTCCGCCCCGTTCGTAAGCCATTTCCGCTCGCCGCAGTCGA
ACGACCGAGCGTAGCGAGTCAGTGAGCGAGGAAGCGGAATATATCCTGTATCACATATTCTGCTGACGCA
CCGGTGCAGCCTTTTTTCTCCTGCCACATGAAGCACTTCACTGACACCCTCATCAGTGCCAACATAGTAA
GCCAGTATACACTCCCCTAGCGCTGATGTCCGGCGGTGCTTTTGCCGTTACGCACCACCCCGTCAGTAGC
TGAACAGGAGGGACAGCTGATAGAAACAGAAGCCACTGGAGCACCTCAAAAACACCATCATACACTAAAT
CAGTAAGTTGGCAGCATCACCCGACGCACTTTGCGCCGAATAAATACCTGTGACGGAAGATCACTTCGCA
GAATAAATAAATCCTGGTGTCCCTGTTGATACCGGGAAGCCCTGGGCCAACTTTTGGCGAAAATGAGACG
TTGATCGGCACGTAAGAGGTTCCAACTTTCACCATAATGAAATAAGATCACTACCGGGCGTATTTTTTGA
GTTATCGAGATTTTCAGGAGCTAAGGAAGCTAAAATGGAGAAAAAAATCACTGGATATACCACCGTTGAT
ATATCCCAATGGCATCGTAAAGAACATTTTGAGGCATTTCAGTCAGTTGCTCAATGTACCTATAACCAGA
CCGTTCAGCTGGATATTACGGCCTTTTTAAAGACCGTAAAGAAAAATAAGCACAAGTTTTATCCGGCCTT
TATTCACATTCTTGCCCGCCTGATGAATGCTCATCCGGAATTC
